Addgene plasmid #49796: pCDM4
Purpose: (Empty Backbone) ePathBrick vector for pathway engineering in E. coli.
Depositing lab: Mattheos Koffas. Depositing organization: Rensselaer Polytechnic Institute. Publication: ePathBrick: a synthetic biology platform for engineering metabolic pathways in E. coli. Xu P, Vansiri A, Bhan N, Koffas MA. ACS Synth Biol. 2012 Jul 20;1(7):256-66. doi: 10.1021/sb300016b. Epub 2012 May 4. PubMed 23651248.
Backbone
  Vector backbone: pCDFDuet
  Backbone manufacturer: Novagen
  Backbone size (bp): 5000
  Modifications to backbone: AvrII was inserted upstream of the T7 promoter, XbaI was inserted between the operator (lacO) and ribosome binding site (RBS), SpeI was between the multiple-cloning site (MCS) and T7 terminator, and NheI was placed downstream of the T7 terminator
  Vector type: Bacterial Expression
  Promoter: T7
  Tag / fusion protein: S-tag (C terminal on insert)
Growth in bacteria
  Bacterial resistance: Streptomycin, 50 μg/mL
  Growth temperature: 37°C
  Growth strain: DH5alpha
  Copy number: Low Copy
Gene/Insert
  Cloning method: Restriction Enzyme
Terms and licenses: Academic/Nonprofit Terms; Industry Terms: Not Available to Industry
How to cite: pCDM4 was a gift from Mattheos Koffas (Addgene plasmid # 49796 ; http://n2t.net/addgene:49796 ; RRID:Addgene_49796)
