[The description below was written by a language model from this plasmid's Addgene catalogue record and pLannotate feature annotations shown in this document.]
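Description:
pCDM4 is an empty bacterial expression backbone from the ePathBrick series, built on Novagen's pCDFDuet and intended for assembling and tuning multi-gene metabolic pathways in E. coli. It replicates from the CloDF13 (CDF) origin, which is compatible with other common origin classes, so it can be co-maintained with additional plasmids in the same cell. The record lists it as low copy. Selection is through the aadA aminoglycoside adenylyltransferase gene (SmR), which confers streptomycin and spectinomycin resistance and lies downstream of a promoter annotated as the AmpR (bla) promoter. The catalogue gives a backbone size of about 5,000 bp, whereas the deposited full sequence is 3,810 nt. The annotation shows a single T7 expression unit.

That unit consists of a T7 promoter followed immediately by a lac operator, the efficient T7 gene 10 ribosome binding site, a cloning region, a C-terminal S-tag (annotated as a fragment) and the T7 terminator. A plasmid-borne lacI gene with its own promoter supplies repressor, so expression is IPTG-inducible in hosts that provide T7 RNA polymerase. Short segments annotated as tetracycline-resistance fragments and a CAP binding site are probably backbone remnants, not functional parts.

The defining modification is a set of four restriction sites: AvrII upstream of the promoter, XbaI between the operator and the RBS, SpeI between the multiple-cloning site and the terminator, and NheI downstream of the terminator. These enzymes leave compatible cohesive ends. Genes cloned by restriction digestion can therefore be excised with chosen regulatory elements and iteratively joined, which allows different configurations of promoters, ribosome binding sites and terminators among pathway genes.
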