Features (pLannotate 1.2.2; 13 found; start..end, strand, type, name):
    558..635     -  promoter       lacI promoter: lacI
    643..916     -  CDS            TcR (fragment): tetracycline efflux protein; tet; confers resistance to tetracycline
    951..969     +  promoter       T7 promoter: promoter for bacteriophage T7 RNA polymerase
    970..994     +  protein_bind   lac operator: The lac repressor binds to the lac operator to inhibit transcription in E. coli. This inhibition can be relieved by adding lactose or isopropyl-β-D-thiogalactopyranoside (IPTG). lac repressor encoded by lacI
   1009..1031    +  RBS            RBS: efficient ribosome binding site from bacteriophage T7 gene 10 (Olins and Rangwala, 1989)
   1105..1146    +  CDS            S-Tag (fragment): affinity and epitope tag derived from pancreatic ribonuclease A
   1202..1249    +  terminator     T7 terminator: transcription terminator for bacteriophage T7 RNA polymerase
   1406..2197    -  CDS            SmR: aminoglycoside adenylyltransferase (Murphy, 1985); aadA; confers resistance to spectinomycin and streptomycin
   2198..2289    -  promoter       AmpR promoter: bla
   2337..3075    -  rep_origin     CloDF13 ori: Plasmids containing the CloDF13 (CDF) origin of replication can be propagated in E. coli cells that contain additional plasmids with compatible origins.
   3172..3236    -  CDS            TcR (fragment): tetracycline efflux protein; tet; confers resistance to tetracycline
   3251..3272    -  protein_bind   CAP binding site: CAP binding activates transcription in the presence of cAMP. E. coli catabolite activator protein
   3285..557     -  CDS            lacI (across the origin): lac repressor; lacI; The lac repressor binds to the lac operator to inhibit transcription in E. coli. This inhibition can be relieved by adding lactose or isopropyl-β-D-thiogalactopyranoside (IPTG).
>Addgene plasmid #49796 | pCDM4 | depositor full sequence | sequence record 74298 | Full Sequence
GCTAACAGCGCGATTTGCTGGTGACCCAATGCGACCAGATGCTCCACGCCCAGTCGCGTACCGTCTTCAT
GGGAGAAAATAATACTGTTGATGGGTGTCTGGTCAGAGACATCAAGAAATAACGCCGGAACATTAGTGCA
GGCAGCTTCCACAGCAATGGCATCCTGGTCATCCAGCGGATAGTTAATGATCAGCCCACTGACGCGTTGC
GCGAGAAGATTGTGCACCGCCGCTTTACAGGCTTCGACGCCGCTTCGTTCTACCATCGACACCACCACGC
TGGCACCCAGTTGATCGGCGCGAGATTTAATCGCCGCGACAATTTGCGACGGCGCGTGCAGGGCCAGACT
GGAGGTGGCAACGCCAATCAGCAACGACTGTTTGCCCGCCAGTTGTTGTGCCACGCGGTTGGGAATGTAA
TTCAGCTCCGCCATCGCCGCTTCCACTTTTTCCCGCGTTTTCGCAGAAACGTGGCTGGCCTGGTTCACCA
CGCGGGAAACGGTCTGATAAGAGACACCGGCATACTCTGCGACATCGTATAACGTTACTGGTTTCACATT
CACCACCCTGAATTGACTCTCTTCCGGGCGCTATCATGCCATACCGCGAAAGGTTTTGCGCCATTCGATG
GTGTCCGGGATCTCGACGCTCTCCCTTATGCGACTCCTGCATTAGGAAGCAGCCCAGTAGTAGGTTGAGG
CCGTTGAGCACCGCCGCCGCAAGGAATGGTGCATGCAAGGAGATGGCGCCCAACAGTCCCCCGGCCACGG
GGCCTGCCACCATACCCACGCCGAAACAAGCGCTCATGAGCCCGAAGTGGCGAGCCCGATCTTCCCCATC
GGTGATGTCGGCGATATAGGCGCCAGCAACCGCACCTGTGGCGCCGGTGATGCCGGCCACGATGCGTCCG
GCGTAGCCTAGGATCGAGATCGATCTCGATCCCGCGAAATTAATACGACTCACTATAGGGGAATTGTGAG
CGGATAACAATTCCCCTCTAGAAATAATTTTGTTTAACTTTAAGAAGGAGATATACATATGGCAGATCTC
AATTGGATATCGGCCGGCCACGCGATCGCTGACGTCGGTACCCTCGAGTCTGGTAAAGAAACCGCTGCTG
CGAAATTTGAACGCCAGCACATGGACTCGTCTACTAGTCGCAGCTTAATTAACCTAAACTGCTGCCACCG
CTGAGCAATAACTAGCATAACCCCTTGGGGCCTCTAAACGGGTCTTGAGGGGTTTTTTGCTAGCGAAAGG
AGGAGTCGACACTGCTTCCGGTAGTCAATAAACCGGTAAACCAGCAATAGACATAAGCGGCTATTTAACG
ACCCTGCCCTGAACCGACGACCGGGTCATCGTGGCCGGATCTTGCGGCCCCTCGGCTTGAACGAATTGTT
AGACATTATTTGCCGACTACCTTGGTGATCTCGCCTTTCACGTAGTGGACAAATTCTTCCAACTGATCTG
CGCGCGAGGCCAAGCGATCTTCTTCTTGTCCAAGATAAGCCTGTCTAGCTTCAAGTATGACGGGCTGATA
CTGGGCCGGCAGGCGCTCCATTGCCCAGTCGGCAGCGACATCCTTCGGCGCGATTTTGCCGGTTACTGCG
CTGTACCAAATGCGGGACAACGTAAGCACTACATTTCGCTCATCGCCAGCCCAGTCGGGCGGCGAGTTCC
ATAGCGTTAAGGTTTCATTTAGCGCCTCAAATAGATCCTGTTCAGGAACCGGATCAAAGAGTTCCTCCGC
CGCTGGACCTACCAAGGCAACGCTATGTTCTCTTGCTTTTGTCAGCAAGATAGCCAGATCAATGTCGATC
GTGGCTGGCTCGAAGATACCTGCAAGAATGTCATTGCGCTGCCATTCTCCAAATTGCAGTTCGCGCTTAG
CTGGATAACGCCACGGAATGATGTCGTCGTGCACAACAATGGTGACTTCTACAGCGCGGAGAATCTCGCT
CTCTCCAGGGGAAGCCGAAGTTTCCAAAAGGTCGTTGATCAAAGCTCGCCGCGTTGTTTCATCAAGCCTT
ACGGTCACCGTAACCAGCAAATCAATATCACTGTGTGGCTTCAGGCCGCCATCCACTGCGGAGCCGTACA
AATGTACGGCCAGCAACGTCGGTTCGAGATGGCGCTCGATGACGCCAACTACCTCTGATAGTTGAGTCGA
TACTTCGGCGATCACCGCTTCCCTCATACTCTTCCTTTTTCAATATTATTGAAGCATTTATCAGGGTTAT
TGTCTCATGAGCGGATACATATTTGAATGTATTTAGAAAAATAAACAAATAGCCAGCTCACTCGGTCGCT
ACGCTCCGGGCGTGAGACTGCGGCGGGCGCTGCGGACACATACAAAGTTACCCACAGATTCCGTGGATAA
GCAGGGGACTAACATGTGAGGCAAAACAGCAGGGCCGCGCCGGTGGCGTTTTTCCATAGGCTCCGCCCTC
CTGCCAGAGTTCACATAAACAGACGCTTTTCCGGTGCATCTGTGGGAGCCGTGAGGCTCAACCATGAATC
TGACAGTACGGGCGAAACCCGACAGGACTTAAAGATCCCCACCGTTTCCGGCGGGTCGCTCCCTCTTGCG
CTCTCCTGTTCCGACCCTGCCGTTTACCGGATACCTGTTCCGCCTTTCTCCCTTACGGGAAGTGTGGCGC
TTTCTCATAGCTCACACACTGGTATCTCGGCTCGGTGTAGGTCGTTCGCTCCAAGCTGGGCTGTAAGCAA
GAACTCCCCGTTCAGCCCGACTGCTGCGCCTTATCCGGTAACTGTTCACTTGAGTCCAACCCGGAAAAGC
ACGGTAAAACGCCACTGGCAGCAGCCATTGGTAACTGGGAGTTCGCAGAGGATTTGTTTAGCTAAACACG
CGGTTGCTCTTGAAGTGTGCGCCAAAGTCCGGCTACACTGGAAGGACAGATTTGGTTGCTGTGCTCTGCG
AAAGCCAGTTACCACGGTTAAGCAGTTCCCCAACTGACTTAACCTTCGATCAAACCACCTCCCCAGGTGG
TTTTTTCGTTTACAGGGCAAAAGATTACGCGCAGAAAAAAAGGATCTCAAGAAGATCCTTTGATCTTTTC
TACTGAACCGCTCTAGATTTCAGTGCAATTTATCTCTTCAAATGTAGCACCTGAAGTCAGCCCCATACGA
TATAAGTTGTAATTCTCATGTTAGTCATGCCCCGCGCCCACCGGAAGGAGCTGACTGGGTTGAAGGCTCT
CAAGGGCATCGGTCGAGATCCCGGTGCCTAATGAGTGAGCTAACTTACATTAATTGCGTTGCGCTCACTG
CCCGCTTTCCAGTCGGGAAACCTGTCGTGCCAGCTGCATTAATGAATCGGCCAACGCGCGGGGAGAGGCG
GTTTGCGTATTGGGCGCCAGGGTGGTTTTTCTTTTCACCAGTGAGACGGGCAACAGCTGATTGCCCTTCA
CCGCCTGGCCCTGAGAGAGTTGCAGCAAGCGGTCCACGCTGGTTTGCCCCAGCAGGCGAAAATCCTGTTT
GATGGTGGTTAACGGCGGGATATAACATGAGCTGTCTTCGGTATCGTCGTATCCCACTACCGAGATGTCC
GCACCAACGCGCAGCCCGGACTCGGTAATGGCGCGCATTGCGCCCAGCGCCATCTGATCGTTGGCAACCA
GCATCGCAGTGGGAACGATGCCCTCATTCAGCATTTGCATGGTTTGTTGAAAACCGGACATGGCACTCCA
GTCGCCTTCCCGTTCCGCTATCGGCTGAATTTGATTGCGAGTGAGATATTTATGCCAGCCAGCCAGACGC
AGACGCGCCGAGACAGAACTTAATGGGCCC
