>Addgene plasmid #49796 | pCDM4 | addgene partial sequence | sequence record 78667 | pBRrevBam 5'-GGTGATGTCGGCGATATAGG-3'
GGCCACGATGCGTCCGGCGTAGCCTAGGATCGAGATCGATCTCGATCCCGCGAAATTAATACGACTCACT
ATAGGGGAATTGTGAGCGGATAACAATTCCCCTCTAGAAATAATTTTGTTTAACTTTAAGAAGGAGATAT
ACATATGGCAGATCTCAATTGGATATCGGCCGGCCACGCGATCGCTGACGTCGGTACCCTCGAGTCTGGT
AAAGAAACCGCTGCTGCGAAATTTGAACGCCAGCACATGGACTCGTCTACTAGTCGCAGCTTAATTAACC
TAAACTGCTGCCACCGCTGAGCAATAACTAGCATAACCCCTTGGGGCCTCTAAACGGGTCTTGAGGGGTT
TTTTGCTAGCGAAAGGAGGAGTCGACACTGCTTCCGGTAGTCAATAAACCGGTAAACCAGCAATAGACAT
AAGCGGCTATTTAACGACCCTGCCCTGAACCGACGACCGGGTCATCGTGGCCGGATCTTGCGGCCCCTCG
GCTTGAACGAATTGTTAGACATTATTTGCCGACTACCTTGGTGATCTCGCCTTTCACGTAGTGGACAAAT
TCTTCCAACTGATCTGCGCGCGAGGCCAAGCGATCTTCTTCTTGTCCAAGATAAGCCTGTCTAGCTTCAA
GTATGACGGGCTGATACTGGGCCGGCAGGCGCTCCATTGCCCAGTCGGCAGCGACATCCTTCGGCGCGAT
TTTGCCGGTTACTGCGCTGTACCAAATGCGGGACAACGTAAGCACTACATTTCGCTCATCGCCAGCCCAG
TCGGGCGGCGAGTTCCATAGCGTTAAGGTTTCATTTAGCGCCTCAAATAGATCCTGTTCAGGAACCGGAT
CAAAGAGTTCCTCCG
